Addgene plasmid #118887: pOCC267
Purpose: shuttle vector for baculovirus production, using FlashBac bacmid; for recombinant protein with N-terminal HIS6-MBP tag, cleavable with 3C, and N-terminal HALO tag
Depositing lab: Marc Bickle & PEPC MPI CBG. Depositing organization: Max Planck Institute of Molecular Cell Biology and Genetics. Publication: FlexiBAC: a versatile, open-source baculovirus vector system for protein expression, secretion, and proteolytic processing. Lemaitre RP, Bogdanova A, Borgonovo B, Woodruff JB, Drechsel DN. BMC Biotechnol. 2019 Mar 29;19(1):20. doi: 10.1186/s12896-019-0512-z. PubMed 30925874.
Backbone
  Vector backbone: pOET1
  Backbone size w/o insert (bp): 4900
  Vector type: Insect Expression
Growth in bacteria
  Bacterial resistance: Ampicillin, 100 μg/mL
  Growth temperature: 37°C
  Growth strain: DB3.1
  Copy number: High Copy
Gene/Insert
  Gene/Insert name: NcoI-HIS6-MBP-3C-HALO-NotI-ccdB-AscI-stop-HindIII cassette
  Promoter: polH
  Tag / fusion protein: HIS6-MBP, cleavable with 3C protease; HALO tag (N terminal on backbone)
  Cloning method: Restriction Enzyme; 5′ cloning site NotI (unknown if destroyed); 3′ cloning site AscI (unknown if destroyed)
Terms and licenses: Academic/Nonprofit Terms; Industry Terms: Not Available to Industry
How to cite: pOCC267 was a gift from Marc Bickle & PEPC MPI CBG (Addgene plasmid # 118887 ; http://n2t.net/addgene:118887 ; RRID:Addgene_118887)
