[The description below was written by a language model from this plasmid's Addgene catalogue record and pLannotate feature annotations shown in this document.]
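Description:
pOCC267 is a baculovirus transfer (shuttle) vector built on the pOET1 backbone and belonging to the FlexiBAC system. It is designed to recombine with a FlashBac-type bacmid to generate recombinant baculovirus for protein expression in insect cells. In E. coli it is maintained as a high-copy plasmid through a ColE1/pUC-type origin and selected with ampicillin via the β-lactamase gene. Because it carries a ccdB toxin gene, the empty vector is grown in the ccdB-tolerant strain DB3.1. The AcMNPV sequences annotated upstream of the expression cassette (LEF-2 and ORF603), together with the polyhedrin 3' UTR region downstream, are consistent with the viral flanks that mediate recombination at the polyhedrin locus. Short annotated fragments of lacI, RSF ori, M13 ori, lacZα and a T7 promoter appear to be backbone remnants.

The expression cassette is driven by the very late polyhedrin (polH) promoter and encodes an N-terminal His6 tag followed by cytosolic maltose-binding protein, a 3C protease cleavage site and a HaloTag; the latter is annotated as the dhaA haloalkane dehalogenase from which it derives. Downstream, a ccdB stuffer sits between NotI and AscI sites and is followed by a stop codon, an SV40 polyadenylation signal and the polyhedrin 3' UTR. Replacing ccdB with a gene of interest by NotI/AscI cloning provides counter-selection against uncut vector in standard strains. It yields a His6-MBP-3C-Halo-target fusion, so the affinity and solubility tags can be removed with 3C protease while the Halo tag stays on the protein's N-terminus. The record therefore describes an empty destination vector, with no target gene included. The depositor and sequencing-derived records, about 7.5 kb each, show the same feature set and differ only in numbering origin and by a single nucleotide in length.
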