Features (pLannotate 1.2.2; 18 found; start..end, strand, type, name):
     79..170     +  promoter       polyhedrin promoter: polh from Autographa californica; promoter for the baculovirus polyhedrin gene
    230..247     +  CDS            7xHis (fragment): 6xHis affinity tag
    260..1360    +  CDS            MBP: maltose binding protein from E. coli; malE (mutated); This version of the gene does not encode a signal sequence, so MBP will remain in the cytosol.
   1439..2317    +  CDS            dhaA: DHAA_PSEPV - Experimental evidence at protein level: Swiss-Prot protein existence level 1. Catalyzes hydrolytic cleavage of carbon-halogen bonds in halogenated aliphatic compounds, leading to the formation of the corresponding primary alcohols, halide ions and protons. Has a broad substrate specificity, as it is able to dehalogenate mono- and di- chlorinated and brominated alkanes (up to at least C10), and the two isomers of 1,3-dichloropropene to 3-chloroallyl alcohol; the highest activity was found with 1,2-dibromoethane, while no activity was observed with the analog 1,2-dichloroethane. Fro
   2468..2770    +  CDS            ccdB: CCDB_ECOLI - Also known as G, letB, letD. Experimental evidence at protein level: Swiss-Prot protein existence level 1. Toxic component of a type II toxin-antitoxin (TA) system, functioning in plasmid maintainence. Responsible for the post- segregational killing (PSK) of plasmid-free cells, also referred to as a plasmid addiction system. Half-life of over 2 hours. Cell killing by CcdB is accompanied by filamentation, defects in chromosome and plasmid segregation, defects in cell division, formation of anucleate cells, decreased DNA synthesis and plasmid loss. Interferes with the activity of DN
   2840..2923    +  CDS            large T antigen (fragment): large T antigen from SV40 (simian virus 40)
   2946..3080    +  polyA_signal   SV40 poly(A) signal: SV40 polyadenylation signal
   3153..3525    +  3'UTR          polyhedrin 3' UTR: 3' UTR from the Autographa californica nucleopolyhedrovirus polyhedrin gene (Suzuki et al., 2006)
   3785..3832    -  CDS            lacI (fragment): lac repressor; lacI; The lac repressor binds to the lac operator to inhibit transcription in E. coli. This inhibition can be relieved by adding lactose or isopropyl-β-D-thiogalactopyranoside (IPTG).
   3869..3909    -  rep_origin     RSF ori (fragment): Plasmids containing the RSF 1030 origin of replication can be propagated in E. coli cells that contain additional plasmids with compatible origins.
   3987..4575    -  rep_origin     ori: high-copy-number ColE1/pMB1/pBR322/pUC origin of replication
   4746..5606    -  CDS            AmpR: β-lactamase; bla; confers resistance to ampicillin, carbenicillin, and related antibiotics
   5608..5712    -  promoter       AmpR promoter: bla
   5738..5869    -  rep_origin     M13 ori (fragment): M13 bacteriophage origin of replication; arrow indicates direction of (+) strand synthesis
   5890..6046    -  CDS            lacZα (fragment): LacZα fragment of β-galactosidase; lacZ fragment
   6055..6073    +  promoter       T7 promoter: promoter for bacteriophage T7 RNA polymerase
   6176..6805    +  CDS            LEF-2: LEF2_NPVAC - Experimental evidence at protein level: Swiss-Prot protein existence level 1. Plays an essential role in viral DNA replication. Does not seem to participate in the initiation step but is rather important for the amplification of DNA. Also required for expression from the vp39 and polh promoters. From Autographa californica nuclear polyhedrosis virus (AcMNPV).
   6846..7451    +  CDS            ORF603: baculovirus ORF603 protein
>Addgene plasmid #118887 | pOCC267 | depositor full sequence | sequence record 224677 | Full Sequence
AGCTGCCACCATTTTGTTCGCCCAGGACTCTAGCTATAGTTCTAGTGGTTGGCTACGTATACTCCGGAAT
ATTAATAGATCATGGAGATAATTAAAATGATAACCATCTCGCAAATAAATAAGTATTTTACTGTTTTCGT
AACAGTTTTGTAATAAAAAAACCTATAAATATTCCGGATTATTCATACCGTCCCACCATCGGGCGCGGAT
CGCCACCATGGGCAGCAGCCATCACCATCACCATCACAGCAGCGGCAGAATGAAAATCGAAGAAGGTAAA
CTGGTAATCTGGATTAACGGCGATAAAGGCTATAACGGTCTCGCTGAAGTCGGTAAGAAATTCGAGAAAG
ATACCGGAATTAAAGTCACCGTTGAGCATCCGGATAAACTGGAAGAGAAATTCCCACAGGTTGCGGCAAC
TGGCGATGGCCCTGACATTATCTTCTGGGCACACGACCGCTTTGGTGGCTACGCTCAATCTGGCCTGTTG
GCTGAAATCACCCCGGACAAAGCGTTCCAGGACAAGCTGTATCCGTTTACCTGGGATGCCGTACGTTACA
ACGGCAAGCTGATTGCTTACCCGATCGCTGTTGAAGCGTTATCGCTGATTTATAACAAAGATCTGCTGCC
GAACCCGCCAAAAACCTGGGAAGAGATCCCGGCGCTGGATAAAGAACTGAAAGCGAAAGGTAAGAGCGCG
CTGATGTTCAACCTGCAAGAACCGTACTTCACCTGGCCGCTGATTGCTGCTGACGGGGGTTATGCGTTCA
AGTATGAAAACGGCAAGTACGACATTAAAGACGTGGGCGTGGATAACGCTGGCGCGAAAGCGGGTCTGAC
CTTCCTGGTTGACCTGATTAAAAACAAACACATGAATGCAGACACCGATTACTCCATCGCAGAAGCTGCC
TTTAATAAAGGCGAAACAGCGATGACCATCAACGGCCCGTGGGCATGGTCCAACATCGACACCAGCAAAG
TGAATTATGGTGTAACGGTACTGCCGACCTTCAAGGGTCAACCATCCAAACCGTTCGTTGGCGTGCTGAG
CGCAGGTATTAACGCCGCCAGTCCGAACAAAGAGCTGGCAAAAGAGTTCCTCGAAAACTATCTGCTGACT
GATGAAGGTCTGGAAGCGGTTAATAAAGACAAACCGCTGGGTGCCGTAGCGCTGAAGTCTTACGAGGAAG
AGTTGGTGAAAGATCCGCGTATTGCCGCCACTATGGAAAACGCCCAGAAAGGTGAAATCATGCCGAACAT
CCCGCAGATGTCCGCTTTCTGGTATGCCGTGCGTACTGCGGTGATCAACGCCGCCAGCGGTCGTCAGACT
GTCGATGAAGCCCTGAAAGACGCGCAGACTAATTCGAGCTCGAACAACAACAACAATAACAATAACAACA
ACAGCAGCGGCAGACTGGAAGTTCTGTTCCAGGGGCCGATGGCTGAGATCGGAACCGGTTTCCCATTCGA
CCCGCATTACGTCGAGGTTCTGGGAGAACGCATGCACTACGTGGATGTCGGACCACGTGACGGTACCCCG
GTGTTGTTCCTGCATGGTAACCCTACTAGTTCGTACGTCTGGAGGAACATCATTCCTCATGTTGCCCCCA
CTCACAGATGTATCGCACCTGACCTCATTGGCATGGGAAAGAGTGATAAACCCGACTTGGGTTACTTCTT
CGATGACCACGTGCGTTTCATGGATGCATTCATCGAGGCGCTCGGCTTGGAGGAAGTCGTTCTGGTCATT
CATGACTGGGGATCTGCACTGGGATTCCACTGGGCAAAGAGGAACCCAGAGAGAGTGAAAGGCATCGCTT
TCATGGAATTCATCAGGCCAATTCCGACTTGGGACGAGTGGCCTGAATTCGCGAGAGAAACATTCCAGGC
TTTCCGCACAACGGATGTGGGTCGTAAGCTGATCATTGACCAGAACGTCTTCATCGAGGGTACACTGCCA
ATGGGCGTGGTCCGCCCGCTGACTGAGGTGGAAATGGATCATTACCGTGAGCCATTCCTGAACCCGGTCG
ACAGGGAACCCCTCTGGAGATTCCCTAACGAGTTGCCCATCGCTGGCGAACCAGCCAACATTGTTGCACT
CGTGGAGGAATACATGGACTGGTTGCACCAAAGCCCTGTTCCCAAGTTGCTGTTCTGGGGAACCCCAGGT
GTGCTGATCCCTCCTGCCGAAGCAGCGAGGTTGGCAAAGTCTCTGCCCAACTGTAAAGCCGTGGACATCG
GTCCAGGCCTGAACCTCTTGCAGGAGGATAACCCTGACCTCATCGGTTCAGAAATTGCTAGATGGCTGTC
AACTCTCGAGATCAGTGGAGGATCCGCTGGCTCCGCTGCTGGTTCTGGCGCGGCCGCAAGCGCTATGGCC
ACAACCTGTTACATTGCACAAGATAAAAATATATCATCACGAACAGTAAAACTGTCTGCTTACATAAACA
GTAATACAAGGGGTGTTATGCAGTTTAAGGTTTACACCTATAAAAGAGAGAGCCGTTATCGTCTGTTTGT
GGATGTACAGAGTGATATTATTGACACGCCCGGGCGACGGATGGTGATCCCCCTGGCCAGTGCCCGTCTG
CTGTCAGATAAAGTCTCCCGTGAACTTTACCCGGTGGTGCATATCGGGGATGAAAGCTGGCGCATGATGA
CCACCGATATGGCCAGTGTGCCGGTCTCCGTTATCGGGGAAGAAGTGGCTGATCTCAGCCACCGCGAAAA
TGACATCAAAAACGCCATTAACCTGATGTTCTGGGGAATATAAATGTCAGGCTCCCTTATACACAGCCAG
TGGCGCGCCGTAATAGAAGCTTGTCGAGAAGTACTAGAGGATCATAATCAGCCATACCACATTTGTAGAG
GTTTTACTTGCTTTAAAAAACCTCCCACACCTCCCCCTGAACCTGAAACATAAAATGAATGCAATTGTTG
TTGTTAACTTGTTTATTGCAGCTTATAATGGTTACAAATAAAGCAATAGCATCACAAATTTCACAAATAA
AGCATTTTTTTCACTGCATTCTAGTTGTGGTTTGTCCAAACTCATCAATGTATCTTATCATGTCTGGATC
TGATCACTGCTTGAGCCTAGGAGATCCGAACCAGATAAGTGAAAGCCTGCATCCGCAGATCTTAATTAAT
AAAACACGATACATTGTTATTAGTACATTTATTAAGCGCTAGATTCTGTGCGTTGTTGATTTACAGACAA
TTGTTGTACGTATTTTAATAATTCATTAAATTTATAATCTTTAGGGTGGTATGTTAGAGCGAAAATCAAA
TGATTTTCAGCGTCTTTATATCTGAATTTAAATATTAAATCCTCAATAGATTTGTAAAATAGGTTTCGAT
TAGTTTCAAACAAGGGTTGTTTTTCCGAACCGATGGCTGGACTATCTAATGGATTTTCGCTCAACGCCAC
AAAACTTGCCAAATCTTGTAGCAGCAATCTAGCTTTGTCGATATTCGTTTGTGTTTTGTTTTGTAATAAA
GGTTCGACGTCGTTCAAAATATTATGCGCTTTTGTATTTCTTTCATCACTGTCGTTAGTGTACAATTGAC
TCGACGTAAACACGTTAAATAACGCTTGGACATATTTAACATCGGGCGTGTTAGCTTTATTAGGCCGATT
ATCGTCGTCGTCCCAACCCTCGTCGTTAGAAGTTGCTTCCGAAGACGATTTTGCCATAGCCACACGACGC
CTATTAATTGTGTCGGCTAACACGTCCGCGATCAAATTTGTAGTTGAGCTTTTTGGGCCTCATGGGCCTT
CCGCTCACTGCCCGCTTTCCAGTCGGGAAACCTGTCGTGCCAGCTGCATTAACATGGTCATAGCTGTTTC
CTTGCGTATTGGGCGCTCTCCGCTTCCTCGCTCACTGACTCGCTGCGCTCGGTCGTTCGGGTAAAGCCTG
GGGTGCCTAATGAGCAAAAGGCCAGCAAAAGGCCAGGAACCGTAAAAAGGCCGCGTTGCTGGCGTTTTTC
CATAGGCTCCGCCCCCCTGACGAGCATCACAAAAATCGACGCTCAAGTCAGAGGTGGCGAAACCCGACAG
GACTATAAAGATACCAGGCGTTTCCCCCTGGAAGCTCCCTCGTGCGCTCTCCTGTTCCGACCCTGCCGCT
TACCGGATACCTGTCCGCCTTTCTCCCTTCGGGAAGCGTGGCGCTTTCTCATAGCTCACGCTGTAGGTAT
CTCAGTTCGGTGTAGGTCGTTCGCTCCAAGCTGGGCTGTGTGCACGAACCCCCCGTTCAGCCCGACCGCT
GCGCCTTATCCGGTAACTATCGTCTTGAGTCCAACCCGGTAAGACACGACTTATCGCCACTGGCAGCAGC
CACTGGTAACAGGATTAGCAGAGCGAGGTATGTAGGCGGTGCTACAGAGTTCTTGAAGTGGTGGCCTAAC
TACGGCTACACTAGAAGAACAGTATTTGGTATCTGCGCTCTGCTGAAGCCAGTTACCTTCGGAAAAAGAG
TTGGTAGCTCTTGATCCGGCAAACAAACCACCGCTGGTAGCGGTGGTTTTTTTGTTTGCAAGCAGCAGAT
TACGCGCAGAAAAAAAGGATCTCAAGAAGATCCTTTGATCTTTTCTACGGGGTCTGACGCTCAGTGGAAC
GAAAACTCACGTTAAGGGATTTTGGTCATGAGATTATCAAAAAGGATCTTCACCTAGATCCTTTTAAATT
AAAAATGAAGTTTTAAATCAATCTAAAGTATATATGAGTAAACTTGGTCTGACAGTTACCAATGCTTAAT
CAGTGAGGCACCTATCTCAGCGATCTGTCTATTTCGTTCATCCATAGTTGCCTGACTCCCCGTCGTGTAG
ATAACTACGATACGGGAGGGCTTACCATCTGGCCCCAGTGCTGCAATGATACCGCGAGACCCACGCTCAC
CGGCTCCAGATTTATCAGCAATAAACCAGCCAGCCGGAAGGGCCGAGCGCAGAAGTGGTCCTGCAACTTT
ATCCGCCTCCATCCAGTCTATTAATTGTTGCCGGGAAGCTAGAGTAAGTAGTTCGCCAGTTAATAGTTTG
CGCAACGTTGTTGCCATTGCTGCAGGCATCGTGGTGTCACGCTCGTCGTTTGGTATGGCTTCATTCAGCT
CCGGTTCCCAACGATCAAGGCGAGTTACATGATCCCCCATGTTGTGCAAAAAAGCGGTTAGCTCCTTCGG
TCCTCCGATCGTTGTCAGAAGTAAGTTGGCCGCAGTGTTATCACTCATGGTTATGGCAGCACTGCATAAT
TCTCTTACTGTCATGCCATCCGTAAGATGCTTTTCTGTGACTGGTGAGTACTCAACCAAGTCATTCTGAG
AATAGTGTATGCGGCGACCGAGTTGCTCTTGCCCGGCGTCAACACGGGATAATACCGCGCCACATAGCAG
AACTTTAAAAGTGCTCATCATTGGAAAACGTTCTTCGGGGCGAAAACTCTCAAGGATCTTACCGCTGTTG
AGATCCAGTTCGATGTAACCCACTCGTGCACCCAACTGATCTTCAGCATCTTTTACTTTCACCAGCGTTT
CTGGGTGAGCAAAAACAGGAAGGCAAAATGCCGCAAAAAAGGGAATAAGGGCGACACGGAAATGTTGAAT
ACTCATTACTCTTCCTTTTTCAATATTATTGAAGCATTTATCAGGGTTATTGTCTCATGAGCGGATACAT
ATTTGAATGTATTTAGAAAAATAAACAAATAGGGGTTCCGCGCACATTTCCCCGAAAAGTGCCACCTAAA
TTGTAAGCGTTAATATTTTGTTAAAATTCGCGTTAAATTTTTGTTAAATCAGCTCATTTTTTAACCAATA
GGCCGAAATCGGCAAAATCCCTTATAAATCAAAAGAATAGACCGAGATAGGGTTGAGTGGCCGCTACAGG
GCGCTCCCATTCGCCATTCAGGCTGCGCAACTGTTGGGAAGGGCGTTTCGGTGCGGGCCTCTTCGCTATT
ACGCCAGCTGGCGAAAGGGGGATGTGCTGCAAGGCGATTAAGTTGGGTAACGCCAGGGTTTTCCCAGTCA
CGACGTTGTAAAACGACGGCCAGTGAGCGCGACGTAATACGACTCACTATAGGGCGAATTGGCGGAAGGC
CGTCAAGGCCGTGACGTTAAAACTATTAAGCCATCCAATCGACCGTTAGTCGAATCAGGACCGCTGGTGC
GAGAAGCCGCGAAGTATGGCGAATGCATCGTATAACGTGTGGAGTCCGCTCATTAGAGCGTCATGTTTAG
ACAAGAAAGCTACATATTTAATTGATCCCGATGATTTTATTGATAAATTGACCCTAACTCCATACACGGT
ATTCTACAATGGCGGGGTTTTGGTCAAAATTTCCGGACTGCGATTGTACATGCTGTTAACGGCTCCGCCC
ACTATTAATGAAATTAAAAATTCCAATTTTAAAAAACGCAGCAAGAGAAACATTTGTATGAAAGAATGCG
TAGAAGGAAAGAAAAATGTCGTGGACATGCTGAACAACAAGATTAATATGCCTCCGTGTATAAAAAAAAT
ATTGAACGATTTGAAAGAAAACAATGTACCGCGCGGCGGTATGTACAGGAAGAGGTTTATACTAAACTGT
TACATTGCAAACGTGGTTTCGTGTGCCAAGTGTGAAAACCGATGTTTAATCAAGGCTCTGACGCATTTCT
ACAACCACGACTCCAAGTGTGTGGGTGAAGTCATGCATCTTTTAATCAAATCCCAAGATGTGTATAAACC
ACCAAACTGCCAAAAAATGAAAACTGTGGACAAGCTCTGTCCGTTTGCTGGCAACTGCAAGGGTCTCAAT
CCTATTTGTAATTATTGAATAATAAAACAATTATAAATGCTAAATTTGTTTTTTATTAACGATACAAACC
AAACGCAACAAGAACATTTGTAGTATTATCTATAATTGAAAACGCGTAGTTATAATCGCTGAGGTAATAT
TTAAAATCATTTTCAAATGATTCACAGTTAATTTGCGACAATATAATTTTATTTTCACATAAACTAGACG
CCTTGTCGTCTTCTTCTTCGTATTCCTTCTCTTTTTCATTTTTCTCCTCATAAAAATTAACATAGTTATT
ATCGTATCCATATATGTATCTATCGTATAGAGTAAATTTTTTGTTGTCATAAATATATATGTCTTTTTTA
ATGGGGTGTATAGTACCGCTGCGCATAGTTTTTCTGTAATTTACAACAGTGCTATTTTCTGGTAGTTCTT
CGGAGTGTGTTGCTTTAATTATTAAATTTATATAATCAATGAATTTGGGATCGTCGGTTTTGTACAATAT
GTTGCCGGCATAGTACGCAGCTTCTTCTAGTTCAATTACACCATTTTTTAGCAGCACCGGATTAACATAA
CTTTCCAAAATGTTGTACGAACCGTTAAACAAAAACAGTTCACCTCCCTTTTCTATACTATTGTCTGCGA
GCAGTTGTTTGTTGTTAAAAATAACAGCCATTGTAATGAGACGCACAAACTAATATCACA
