Features (pLannotate 1.2.2; 18 found; start..end, strand, type, name):
      1..92      +  promoter       polyhedrin promoter: polh from Autographa californica; promoter for the baculovirus polyhedrin gene
    152..169     +  CDS            7xHis (fragment): 6xHis affinity tag
    182..1282    +  CDS            MBP: maltose binding protein from E. coli; malE (mutated); This version of the gene does not encode a signal sequence, so MBP will remain in the cytosol.
   1361..2239    +  CDS            dhaA: DHAA_PSEPV - Experimental evidence at protein level: Swiss-Prot protein existence level 1. Catalyzes hydrolytic cleavage of carbon-halogen bonds in halogenated aliphatic compounds, leading to the formation of the corresponding primary alcohols, halide ions and protons. Has a broad substrate specificity, as it is able to dehalogenate mono- and di- chlorinated and brominated alkanes (up to at least C10), and the two isomers of 1,3-dichloropropene to 3-chloroallyl alcohol; the highest activity was found with 1,2-dibromoethane, while no activity was observed with the analog 1,2-dichloroethane. Fro
   2390..2692    +  CDS            ccdB: CCDB_ECOLI - Also known as G, letB, letD. Experimental evidence at protein level: Swiss-Prot protein existence level 1. Toxic component of a type II toxin-antitoxin (TA) system, functioning in plasmid maintainence. Responsible for the post- segregational killing (PSK) of plasmid-free cells, also referred to as a plasmid addiction system. Half-life of over 2 hours. Cell killing by CcdB is accompanied by filamentation, defects in chromosome and plasmid segregation, defects in cell division, formation of anucleate cells, decreased DNA synthesis and plasmid loss. Interferes with the activity of DN
   2762..2845    +  CDS            large T antigen (fragment): large T antigen from SV40 (simian virus 40)
   2868..3002    +  polyA_signal   SV40 poly(A) signal: SV40 polyadenylation signal
   3075..3447    +  3'UTR          polyhedrin 3' UTR: 3' UTR from the Autographa californica nucleopolyhedrovirus polyhedrin gene (Suzuki et al., 2006)
   3707..3754    -  CDS            lacI (fragment): lac repressor; lacI; The lac repressor binds to the lac operator to inhibit transcription in E. coli. This inhibition can be relieved by adding lactose or isopropyl-β-D-thiogalactopyranoside (IPTG).
   3791..3831    -  rep_origin     RSF ori (fragment): Plasmids containing the RSF 1030 origin of replication can be propagated in E. coli cells that contain additional plasmids with compatible origins.
   3909..4497    -  rep_origin     ori: high-copy-number ColE1/pMB1/pBR322/pUC origin of replication
   4668..5528    -  CDS            AmpR: β-lactamase; bla; confers resistance to ampicillin, carbenicillin, and related antibiotics
   5529..5633    -  promoter       AmpR promoter: bla
   5659..5790    -  rep_origin     M13 ori (fragment): M13 bacteriophage origin of replication; arrow indicates direction of (+) strand synthesis
   5811..5967    -  CDS            lacZα (fragment): LacZα fragment of β-galactosidase; lacZ fragment
   5976..5994    +  promoter       T7 promoter: promoter for bacteriophage T7 RNA polymerase
   6097..6726    +  CDS            LEF-2: LEF2_NPVAC - Experimental evidence at protein level: Swiss-Prot protein existence level 1. Plays an essential role in viral DNA replication. Does not seem to participate in the initiation step but is rather important for the amplification of DNA. Also required for expression from the vp39 and polh promoters. From Autographa californica nuclear polyhedrosis virus (AcMNPV).
   6767..7372    +  CDS            ORF603: baculovirus ORF603 protein
>Addgene plasmid #118887 | pOCC267 | addgene full sequence | sequence record 232249 | Addgene NGS Result
ATCATGGAGATAATTAAAATGATAACCATCTCGCAAATAAATAAGTATTTTACTGTTTTCGTAACAGTTT
TGTAATAAAAAAACCTATAAATATTCCGGATTATTCATACCGTCCCACCATCGGGCGCGGATCGCCACCA
TGGGCAGCAGCCATCACCATCACCATCACAGCAGCGGCAGAATGAAAATCGAAGAAGGTAAACTGGTAAT
CTGGATTAACGGCGATAAAGGCTATAACGGTCTCGCTGAAGTCGGTAAGAAATTCGAGAAAGATACCGGA
ATTAAAGTCACCGTTGAGCATCCGGATAAACTGGAAGAGAAATTCCCACAGGTTGCGGCAACTGGCGATG
GCCCTGACATTATCTTCTGGGCACACGACCGCTTTGGTGGCTACGCTCAATCTGGCCTGTTGGCTGAAAT
CACCCCGGACAAAGCGTTCCAGGACAAGCTGTATCCGTTTACCTGGGATGCCGTACGTTACAACGGCAAG
CTGATTGCTTACCCGATCGCTGTTGAAGCGTTATCGCTGATTTATAACAAAGATCTGCTGCCGAACCCGC
CAAAAACCTGGGAAGAGATCCCGGCGCTGGATAAAGAACTGAAAGCGAAAGGTAAGAGCGCGCTGATGTT
CAACCTGCAAGAACCGTACTTCACCTGGCCGCTGATTGCTGCTGACGGGGGTTATGCGTTCAAGTATGAA
AACGGCAAGTACGACATTAAAGACGTGGGCGTGGATAACGCTGGCGCGAAAGCGGGTCTGACCTTCCTGG
TTGACCTGATTAAAAACAAACACATGAATGCAGACACCGATTACTCCATCGCAGAAGCTGCCTTTAATAA
AGGCGAAACAGCGATGACCATCAACGGCCCGTGGGCATGGTCCAACATCGACACCAGCAAAGTGAATTAT
GGTGTAACGGTACTGCCGACCTTCAAGGGTCAACCATCCAAACCGTTCGTTGGCGTGCTGAGCGCAGGTA
TTAACGCCGCCAGTCCGAACAAAGAGCTGGCAAAAGAGTTCCTCGAAAACTATCTGCTGACTGATGAAGG
TCTGGAAGCGGTTAATAAAGACAAACCGCTGGGTGCCGTAGCGCTGAAGTCTTACGAGGAAGAGTTGGTG
AAAGATCCGCGTATTGCCGCCACTATGGAAAACGCCCAGAAAGGTGAAATCATGCCGAACATCCCGCAGA
TGTCCGCTTTCTGGTATGCCGTGCGTACTGCGGTGATCAACGCCGCCAGCGGTCGTCAGACTGTCGATGA
AGCCCTGAAAGACGCGCAGACTAATTCGAGCTCGAACAACAACAACAATAACAATAACAACAACAGCAGC
GGCAGACTGGAAGTTCTGTTCCAGGGGCCGATGGCTGAGATCGGAACCGGTTTCCCATTCGACCCGCATT
ACGTCGAGGTTCTGGGAGAACGCATGCACTACGTGGATGTCGGACCACGTGACGGTACCCCGGTGTTGTT
CCTGCATGGTAACCCTACTAGTTCGTACGTCTGGAGGAACATCATTCCTCATGTTGCCCCCACTCACAGA
TGTATCGCACCTGACCTCATTGGCATGGGAAAGAGTGATAAACCCGACTTGGGTTACTTCTTCGATGACC
ACGTGCGTTTCATGGATGCATTCATCGAGGCGCTCGGCTTGGAGGAAGTCGTTCTGGTCATTCATGACTG
GGGATCTGCACTGGGATTCCACTGGGCAAAGAGGAACCCAGAGAGAGTGAAAGGCATCGCTTTCATGGAA
TTCATCAGGCCAATTCCGACTTGGGACGAGTGGCCTGAATTCGCGAGAGAAACATTCCAGGCTTTCCGCA
CAACGGATGTGGGTCGTAAGCTGATCATTGACCAGAACGTCTTCATCGAGGGTACACTGCCAATGGGCGT
GGTCCGCCCGCTGACTGAGGTGGAAATGGATCATTACCGTGAGCCATTCCTGAACCCGGTCGACAGGGAA
CCCCTCTGGAGATTCCCTAACGAGTTGCCCATCGCTGGCGAACCAGCCAACATTGTTGCACTCGTGGAGG
AATACATGGACTGGTTGCACCAAAGCCCTGTTCCCAAGTTGCTGTTCTGGGGAACCCCAGGTGTGCTGAT
CCCTCCTGCCGAAGCAGCGAGGTTGGCAAAGTCTCTGCCCAACTGTAAAGCCGTGGACATCGGTCCAGGC
CTGAACCTCTTGCAGGAGGATAACCCTGACCTCATCGGTTCAGAAATTGCTAGATGGCTGTCAACTCTCG
AGATCAGTGGAGGATCCGCTGGCTCCGCTGCTGGTTCTGGCGCGGCCGCAAGCGCTATGGCCACAACCTG
TTACATTGCACAAGATAAAAATATATCATCACGAACAGTAAAACTGTCTGCTTACATAAACAGTAATACA
AGGGGTGTTATGCAGTTTAAGGTTTACACCTATAAAAGAGAGAGCCGTTATCGTCTGTTTGTGGATGTAC
AGAGTGATATTATTGACACGCCCGGGCGACGGATGGTGATCCCCCTGGCCAGTGCCCGTCTGCTGTCAGA
TAAAGTCTCCCGTGAACTTTACCCGGTGGTGCATATCGGGGATGAAAGCTGGCGCATGATGACCACCGAT
ATGGCCAGTGTGCCGGTCTCCGTTATCGGGGAAGAAGTGGCTGATCTCAGCCACCGCGAAAATGACATCA
AAAACGCCATTAACCTGATGTTCTGGGGAATATAAATGTCAGGCTCCCTTATACACAGCCAGTGGCGCGC
CGTAATAGAAGCTTGTCGAGAAGTACTAGAGGATCATAATCAGCCATACCACATTTGTAGAGGTTTTACT
TGCTTTAAAAAACCTCCCACACCTCCCCCTGAACCTGAAACATAAAATGAATGCAATTGTTGTTGTTAAC
TTGTTTATTGCAGCTTATAATGGTTACAAATAAAGCAATAGCATCACAAATTTCACAAATAAAGCATTTT
TTTCACTGCATTCTAGTTGTGGTTTGTCCAAACTCATCAATGTATCTTATCATGTCTGGATCTGATCACT
GCTTGAGCCTAGGAGATCCGAACCAGATAAGTGAAAGCCTGCATCCGCAGATCTTAATTAATAAAACACG
ATACATTGTTATTAGTACATTTATTAAGCGCTAGATTCTGTGCGTTGTTGATTTACAGACAATTGTTGTA
CGTATTTTAATAATTCATTAAATTTATAATCTTTAGGGTGGTATGTTAGAGCGAAAATCAAATGATTTTC
AGCGTCTTTATATCTGAATTTAAATATTAAATCCTCAATAGATTTGTAAAATAGGTTTCGATTAGTTTCA
AACAAGGGTTGTTTTTCCGAACCGATGGCTGGACTATCTAATGGATTTTCGCTCAACGCCACAAAACTTG
CCAAATCTTGTAGCAGCAATCTAGCTTTGTCGATATTCGTTTGTGTTTTGTTTTGTAATAAAGGTTCGAC
GTCGTTCAAAATATTATGCGCTTTTGTATTTCTTTCATCACTGTCGTTAGTGTACAATTGACTCGACGTA
AACACGTTAAATAACGCTTGGACATATTTAACATCGGGCGTGTTAGCTTTATTAGGCCGATTATCGTCGT
CGTCCCAACCCTCGTCGTTAGAAGTTGCTTCCGAAGACGATTTTGCCATAGCCACACGACGCCTATTAAT
TGTGTCGGCTAACACGTCCGCGATCAAATTTGTAGTTGAGCTTTTTGGGCCTCATGGGCCTTCCGCTCAC
TGCCCGCTTTCCAGTCGGGAAACCTGTCGTGCCAGCTGCATTAACATGGTCATAGCTGTTTCCTTGCGTA
TTGGGCGCTCTCCGCTTCCTCGCTCACTGACTCGCTGCGCTCGGTCGTTCGGGTAAAGCCTGGGGTGCCT
AATGAGCAAAAGGCCAGCAAAAGGCCAGGAACCGTAAAAAGGCCGCGTTGCTGGCGTTTTTCCATAGGCT
CCGCCCCCCTGACGAGCATCACAAAAATCGACGCTCAAGTCAGAGGTGGCGAAACCCGACAGGACTATAA
AGATACCAGGCGTTTCCCCCTGGAAGCTCCCTCGTGCGCTCTCCTGTTCCGACCCTGCCGCTTACCGGAT
ACCTGTCCGCCTTTCTCCCTTCGGGAAGCGTGGCGCTTTCTCATAGCTCACGCTGTAGGTATCTCAGTTC
GGTGTAGGTCGTTCGCTCCAAGCTGGGCTGTGTGCACGAACCCCCCGTTCAGCCCGACCGCTGCGCCTTA
TCCGGTAACTATCGTCTTGAGTCCAACCCGGTAAGACACGACTTATCGCCACTGGCAGCAGCCACTGGTA
ACAGGATTAGCAGAGCGAGGTATGTAGGCGGTGCTACAGAGTTCTTGAAGTGGTGGCCTAACTACGGCTA
CACTAGAAGAACAGTATTTGGTATCTGCGCTCTGCTGAAGCCAGTTACCTTCGGAAAAAGAGTTGGTAGC
TCTTGATCCGGCAAACAAACCACCGCTGGTAGCGGTGGTTTTTTTGTTTGCAAGCAGCAGATTACGCGCA
GAAAAAAAGGATCTCAAGAAGATCCTTTGATCTTTTCTACGGGGTCTGACGCTCAGTGGAACGAAAACTC
ACGTTAAGGGATTTTGGTCATGAGATTATCAAAAAGGATCTTCACCTAGATCCTTTTAAATTAAAAATGA
AGTTTTAAATCAATCTAAAGTATATATGAGTAAACTTGGTCTGACAGTTACCAATGCTTAATCAGTGAGG
CACCTATCTCAGCGATCTGTCTATTTCGTTCATCCATAGTTGCCTGACTCCCCGTCGTGTAGATAACTAC
GATACGGGAGGGCTTACCATCTGGCCCCAGTGCTGCAATGATACCGCGAGAACCACGCTCACCGGCTCCA
GATTTATCAGCAATAAACCAGCCAGCCGGAAGGGCCGAGCGCAGAAGTGGTCCTGCAACTTTATCCGCCT
CCATCCAGTCTATTAATTGTTGCCGGGAAGCTAGAGTAAGTAGTTCGCCAGTTAATAGTTTGCGCAACGT
TGTTGCCATTGCTACAGGCATCGTGGTGTCACGCTCGTCGTTTGGTATGGCTTCATTCAGCTCCGGTTCC
CAACGATCAAGGCGAGTTACATGATCCCCCATGTTGTGCAAAAAAGCGGTTAGCTCCTTCGGTCCTCCGA
TCGTTGTCAGAAGTAAGTTGGCCGCAGTGTTATCACTCATGGTTATGGCAGCACTGCATAATTCTCTTAC
TGTCATGCCATCCGTAAGATGCTTTTCTGTGACTGGTGAGTACTCAACCAAGTCATTCTGAGAATAGTGT
ATGCGGCGACCGAGTTGCTCTTGCCCGGCGTCAATACGGGATAATACCGCGCCACATAGCAGAACTTTAA
AAGTGCTCATCATTGGAAAACGTTCTTCGGGGCGAAAACTCTCAAGGATCTTACCGCTGTTGAGATCCAG
TTCGATGTAACCCACTCGTGCACCCAACTGATCTTCAGCATCTTTTACTTTCACCAGCGTTTCTGGGTGA
GCAAAAACAGGAAGGCAAAATGCCGCAAAAAAGGGAATAAGGGCGACACGGAAATGTTGAATACTCATAC
TCTTCCTTTTTCAATATTATTGAAGCATTTATCAGGGTTATTGTCTCATGAGCGGATACATATTTGAATG
TATTTAGAAAAATAAACAAATAGGGGTTCCGCGCACATTTCCCCGAAAAGTGCCACCTAAATTGTAAGCG
TTAATATTTTGTTAAAATTCGCGTTAAATTTTTGTTAAATCAGCTCATTTTTTAACCAATAGGCCGAAAT
CGGCAAAATCCCTTATAAATCAAAAGAATAGACCGAGATAGGGTTGAGTGGCCGCTACAGGGCGCTCCCA
TTCGCCATTCAGGCTGCGCAACTGTTGGGAAGGGCGTTTCGGTGCGGGCCTCTTCGCTATTACGCCAGCT
GGCGAAAGGGGGATGTGCTGCAAGGCGATTAAGTTGGGTAACGCCAGGGTTTTCCCAGTCACGACGTTGT
AAAACGACGGCCAGTGAGCGCGACGTAATACGACTCACTATAGGGCGAATTGGCGGAAGGCCGTCAAGGC
CGTGACGTTAAAACTATTAAGCCATCCAATCGACCGTTAGTCGAATCAGGACCGCTGGTGCGAGAAGCCG
CGAAGTATGGCGAATGCATCGTATAACGTGTGGAGTCCGCTCATTAGAGCGTCATGTTTAGACAAGAAAG
CTACATATTTAATTGATCCCGATGATTTTATTGATAAATTGACCCTAACTCCATACACGGTATTCTACAA
TGGCGGGGTTTTGGTCAAAATTTCCGGACTGCGATTGTACATGCTGTTAACGGCTCCGCCCACTATTAAT
GAAATTAAAAATTCCAATTTTAAAAAACGCAGCAAGAGAAACATTTGTATGAAAGAATGCGTAGAAGGAA
AGAAAAATGTCGTGGACATGCTGAACAACAAGATTAATATGCCTCCGTGTATAAAAAAAATATTGAACGA
TTTGAAAGAAAACAATGTACCGCGCGGCGGTATGTACAGGAAGAGGTTTATACTAAACTGTTACATTGCA
AACGTGGTTTCGTGTGCCAAGTGTGAAAACCGATGTTTAATCAAGGCTCTGACGCATTTCTACAACCACG
ACTCCAAGTGTGTGGGTGAAGTCATGCATCTTTTAATCAAATCCCAAGATGTGTATAAACCACCAAACTG
CCAAAAAATGAAAACTGTGGACAAGCTCTGTCCGTTTGCTGGCAACTGCAAGGGTCTCAATCCTATTTGT
AATTATTGAATAATAAAACAATTATAAATGCTAAATTTGTTTTTTATTAACGATACAAACCAAACGCAAC
AAGAACATTTGTAGTATTATCTATAATTGAAAACGCGTAGTTATAATCGCTGAGGTAATATTTAAAATCA
TTTTCAAATGATTCACAGTTAATTTGCGACAATATAATTTTATTTTCACATAAACTAGACGCCTTGTCGT
CTTCTTCTTCGTATTCCTTCTCTTTTTCATTTTTCTCCTCATAAAAATTAACATAGTTATTATCGTATCC
ATATATGTATCTATCGTATAGAGTAAATTTTTTGTTGTCATAAATATATATGTCTTTTTTAATGGGGTGT
ATAGTACCGCTGCGCATAGTTTTTCTGTAATTTACAACAGTGCTATTTTCTGGTAGTTCTTCGGAGTGTG
TTGCTTTAATTATTAAATTTATATAATCAATGAATTTGGGATCGTCGGTTTTGTACAATATGTTGCCGGC
ATAGTACGCAGCTTCTTCTAGTTCAATTACACCATTTTTTAGCAGCACCGGATTAACATAACTTTCCAAA
ATGTTGTACGAACCGTTAAACAAAAACAGTTCACCTCCCTTTTCTATACTATTGTCTGCGAGCAGTTGTT
TGTTGTTAAAAATAACAGCCATTGTAATGAGACGCACAAACTAATATCACAAGCTGCCACCATTTTGTTC
GCCCAGGACTCTAGCTATAGTTCTAGTGGTTGGCTACGTATACTCCGGAATATTAATAG
